Addgene plasmid #53547: pcDNA3.1 TAP DHX36
Purpose: mammalian expression of DHX36
Depositing lab: Kathleen Collins. Depositing organization: University of California, Berkeley. Publication: The 5' guanosine tracts of human telomerase RNA are recognized by the G-quadruplex binding domain of the RNA helicase DHX36 and function to increase RNA accumulation. Sexton AN, Collins K. Mol Cell Biol. 2011 Feb;31(4):736-43. doi: 10.1128/MCB.01033-10. Epub 2010 Dec 13. PubMed 21149580.
Backbone
  Vector backbone: pcDNA3.1
  Backbone manufacturer: Invitrogen
  Vector type: Mammalian Expression
  Selectable markers: Neomycin (select with G418)
Growth in bacteria
  Bacterial resistance: Ampicillin, 100 μg/mL
  Growth temperature: 37°C
  Growth strain: DH5alpha
  Copy number: High Copy
Gene/Insert
  Gene/Insert name: DHX36 (alt name: DEAH (Asp-Glu-Ala-His) box polypeptide 36)
  Species: H. sapiens (human)
  Entrez Gene: DHX36 (a.k.a. DDX36, G4R1, MLEL1, RHAU)
  Promoter: CMV
  Tag / fusion protein: TAP (N terminal on insert)
  Cloning method: Restriction Enzyme; 5′ cloning site NheI (destroyed during cloning); 3′ cloning site BamHI (not destroyed)
  Sequencing primers: 5′ CMV-F; 3′ BGHrev
Terms and licenses: Academic/Nonprofit Terms; Industry Terms: Not Available to Industry
How to cite: pcDNA3.1 TAP DHX36 was a gift from Kathleen Collins (Addgene plasmid # 53547 ; http://n2t.net/addgene:53547 ; RRID:Addgene_53547)
