[The description below was written by a language model from this plasmid's Addgene catalogue record and pLannotate feature annotations shown in this document.]
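Description:
pcDNA3.1 TAP DHX36 is a mammalian expression plasmid of about 9 kb, built on the pcDNA3.1 backbone, that produces human DHX36 (also known as RHAU, G4R1, DDX36 or MLEL1), a DEAH-box RNA helicase, carrying an N-terminal tandem affinity purification (TAP) tag. Transcription is driven by the human cytomegalovirus immediate-early enhancer and promoter and terminated by the bovine growth hormone polyadenylation signal. A T7 promoter lies between the CMV promoter and the coding region. In the annotated sequence the tag appears as two IgG-binding units of Staphylococcus aureus protein A followed by a calmodulin-binding peptide, directly upstream of the roughly 3 kb DHX36 open reading frame. This arrangement permits sequential capture on IgG and calmodulin resins. The insert was placed by restriction cloning, with the 5′ NheI site destroyed and the 3′ BamHI site retained.

In E. coli the plasmid replicates at high copy from a ColE1/pUC-type origin and is selected with ampicillin through the β-lactamase gene. An f1 origin is also present. For mammalian cells, a separate cassette of the SV40 early promoter, the neomycin phosphotransferase gene and the SV40 polyadenylation signal allows G418 selection of stable transfectants. Several short annotations, such as the truncated HIV-1 LTR, ble, lacI and bom fragments, are partial matches to backbone sequence rather than functional elements. The stated purpose is mammalian expression of DHX36. The associated publication concerns recognition of the 5′ guanosine tracts of human telomerase RNA by the G-quadruplex-binding domain of DHX36, consistent with using the tagged protein to recover DHX36 and its bound RNAs or partners from human cells.
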