Features (pLannotate 1.2.2; 23 found; start..end, strand, type, name):
      1..380     +  enhancer       CMV enhancer: human cytomegalovirus immediate early enhancer
    381..584     +  promoter       CMV promoter: human cytomegalovirus (CMV) immediate early promoter
    580..613     +  LTR            5' LTR (truncated) (fragment): truncated 5' long terminal repeat (LTR) from HIV-1
    629..647     +  promoter       T7 promoter: promoter for bacteriophage T7 RNA polymerase
    712..885     +  CDS            ProtA: IgG-binding unit of Staphylococcus aureus protein A
    889..1059    +  CDS            ProtA: IgG-binding unit of Staphylococcus aureus protein A
   1154..1224    +  CDS            CBP (fragment): calmodulin-binding peptide derived from skeletal muscle myosin light chain kinase; binds calmodulin with nanomolar affinity in the presence of calcium
   1243..4266    +  CDS            DHX36: DHX36_HUMAN - Also known as DDX36 From Homo sapiens (Human).
   4369..4593    +  polyA_signal   bGH poly(A) signal: bovine growth hormone polyadenylation signal
   4597..4618    +  promoter       SV40 promoter (fragment): SV40 enhancer and early promoter
   4639..5067    +  rep_origin     f1 ori (sequence partly withheld): f1 bacteriophage origin of replication; arrow indicates direction of (+) strand synthesis
   5081..5410    +  promoter       SV40 promoter: SV40 enhancer and early promoter
   5477..6268    +  CDS            neo: KKA2_KLEPN - Also known as kan, nptII. Experimental evidence at protein level: Swiss-Prot protein existence level 1. Resistance to kanamycin, neomycin, paromomycin, ribostamycin, butirosin and gentamicin B. From Klebsiella pneumoniae.
   6292..6450    +  CDS            ble (fragment): BLE_KLEPN - Experimental evidence at protein level: Swiss-Prot protein existence level 1. Binding protein with a strong affinity to the bleomycin family of antibiotics. Binds to CL990; an antimitotic-antibiotic compound. From Klebsiella pneumoniae.
   6445..6566    +  polyA_signal   SV40 poly(A) signal: SV40 polyadenylation signal
   6639..6655    -  protein_bind   lac operator: The lac repressor binds to the lac operator to inhibit transcription in E. coli. This inhibition can be relieved by adding lactose or isopropyl-β-D-thiogalactopyranoside (IPTG). lac repressor encoded by lacI
   6663..6693    -  promoter       lac promoter: promoter for the E. coli lac operon
   6708..6729    -  protein_bind   CAP binding site: CAP binding activates transcription in the presence of cAMP. E. coli catabolite activator protein
   6742..6834    -  CDS            lacI (fragment): lac repressor; lacI; The lac repressor binds to the lac operator to inhibit transcription in E. coli. This inhibition can be relieved by adding lactose or isopropyl-β-D-thiogalactopyranoside (IPTG).
   7017..7605    -  rep_origin     ori: high-copy-number ColE1/pMB1/pBR322/pUC origin of replication
   7776..8636    -  CDS            AmpR: β-lactamase; bla; confers resistance to ampicillin, carbenicillin, and related antibiotics
   8637..8741    -  promoter       AmpR promoter: bla
   8800..8852    -  misc_feature   bom (fragment): basis of mobility region from pBR322
>Addgene plasmid #53547 | pcDNA3.1 TAP DHX36 | addgene full sequence | sequence record 139459 | Addgene NGS result
GACATTGATTATTGACTAGTTATTAATAGTAATCAATTACGGGGTCATTAGTTCATAGCCCATATATGGA
GTTCCGCGTTACATAACTTACGGTAAATGGCCCGCCTGGCTGACCGCCCAACGACCCCCGCCCATTGACG
TCAATAATGACGTATGTTCCCATAGTAACGCCAATAGGGACTTTCCATTGACGTCAATGGGTGGAGTATT
TACGGTAAACTGCCCACTTGGCAGTACATCAAGTGTATCATATGCCAAGTACGCCCCCTATTGACGTCAA
TGACGGTAAATGGCCCGCCTGGCATTATGCCCAGTACATGACCTTATGGGACTTTCCTACTTGGCAGTAC
ATCTACGTATTAGTCATCGCTATTACCATGGTGATGCGGTTTTGGCAGTACATCAATGGGCGTGGATAGC
GGTTTGACTCACGGGGATTTCCAAGTCTCCACCCCATTGACGTCAATGGGAGTTTGTTTTGGCACCAAAA
TCAACGGGACTTTCCAAAATGTCGTAACAACTCCGCCCCATTGACGCAAATGGGCGGTAGGCGTGTACGG
TGGGAGGTCTATATAAGCAGAGCTCTCTGGCTAACTAGAGAACCCACTGCTTACTGGCTTATCGAAATTA
ATACGACTCACTATAGGGAGACCCAAGCTGGCTAGAGCTGCCACCATGAAAACCGCGGCTCTTGCGCAAC
ACGATGAAGCCGTGGACAACAAATTCAACAAAGAACAACAAAACGCGTTCTATGAGATCTTACATTTACC
TAACTTAAACGAAGAACAACGAAACGCCTTCATCCAAAGTTTAAAAGATGACCCAAGCCAAAGCGCTAAC
CTTTTAGCAGAAGCTAAAAAGCTAAATGATGCTCAGGCGCCGAAAGTAGACAACAAATTCAACAAAGAAC
AACAAAACGCGTTCTATGAGATCTTACATTTACCTAACTTAAACGAAGAACAACGAAACGCCTTCATCCA
AAGTTTAAAAGATGACCCAAGCCAAAGCGCTAACCTTTTAGCAGAAGCTAAAAAGCTAAATGGTGCTCAG
GCGCCGAAAGTAGACGCGAATTCCGCGGGGAAGTCAACCGATTATGATATTCCAACTACTGCTAGCGAGA
ATTTGTATTTTCAGGGTTCCATGGAAAAGAGAAGATGGAAAAAGAATTTCATAGCCGTCTCAGCAGCCAA
CCGCTTTAAGAAAATCTCATCCTCCGGGGCACTTGGAGCAGGTGCTAAGCTTATGAGTTATGACTACCAT
CAGAACTGGGGCCGTGATGGGGGTCCCCGCAGCTCCGGTGGGGGCTATGGAGGGGGGCCAGCAGGGGGTC
ATGGAGGTAACCGAGGCTCCGGAGGAGGCGGCGGCGGCGGAGGGGGTGGTCGAGGCGGCAGGGGCCGGCA
TCCCGGGCACCTGAAAGGCCGCGAAATCGGCATGTGGTACGCGAAAAAACAGGGGCAGAAGAACAAGGAA
GCGGAGAGGCAAGAGAGAGCTGTAGTACACATGGATGAACGACGAGAAGAACAAATTGTACAGTTACTGA
ATTCTGTTCAAGCGAAGAATGATAAAGAGTCAGAAGCACAGATATCCTGGTTTGCTCCTGAGGATCATGG
ATACGGTACTGAAGTTTCTACTAAGAACACACCATGCTCAGAGAACAAACTTGACATCCAGGAAAAGAAG
TTGATAAATCAAGAAAAAAAAATGTTTAGAATCAGGAACAGATCATATATTGACCGAGATTCTGAGTATC
TCTTGCAAGAAAATGAACCAGATGGAACTTTAGACCAAAAATTATTGGAAGATTTACAAAAGAAAAAAAA
TGACCTTCGGTATATTGAAATGCAGCATTTCAGAGAAAAGCTGCCTTCGTATGGAATGCAAAAGGAATTG
GTAAATTTAATTGATAACCATCAGGTAACAGTAATAAGCGGTGAAACTGGTTGTGGCAAAACCACTCAAG
TTACTCAGTTCATTTTGGATAACTACATTGAAAGAGGAAAAGGATCTGCTTGCAGAATAGTTTGTACTCA
GCCAAGAAGAATTAGTGCCATTTCAGTTGCGGAAAGAGTAGCTGCAGAAAGGGCAGAATCTTGTGGCAGT
GGTAATAGTACTGGATATCAAATTCGTCTCCAGAGTCGGTTGCCAAGGAAACAGGGTTCTATCTTATACT
GTACAACAGGAATCATCCTTCAGTGGCTCCAGTCAGACCCGTATTTGTCCAGTGTTAGTCATATCGTACT
TGATGAAATCCATGAAAGAAATCTGCAGTCAGATGTTTTAATGACTGTTGTTAAAGACCTTCTCAATTTT
CGATCTGACTTGAAAGTAATATTGATGAGTGCAACATTGAATGCAGAAAAGTTTTCAGAATATTTTGGTA
ACTGTCCAATGATACATATACCTGGTTTTACCTTTCCGGTTGTGGAATATCTTTTGGAAGATGTAATTGA
AAAAATAAGGTATGTTCCAGAACAAAAAGAACACAGATGCCAGTTTAAGAGGGGTTTCATGCAAGGGCAT
GTAAATAGACAAGAAAAAGAAGAAAAAGAAGCAATATATAAAGAACGTTGGCCAGATTATGTAAGGGAAC
TGCGAAGAAGGTATTCTGCAAGTACTGTAGATGTTATAGAAATGATGGAGGATGATAAAGTTGATCTGAA
TTTGATTGTTGCCCTCATCCGATACATTGTTTTGGAAGAAGAGGATGGTGCGATACTGGTCTTTCTGCCA
GGCTGGGACAATATCAGCACTTTACATGATCTCTTGATGTCACAAGTAATGTTTAAATCAGATAAATTTT
TAATTATACCTTTACATTCACTGATGCCTACAGTTAACCAGACACAGGTGTTTAAAAGAACCCCTCCTGG
TGTTCGGAAAATAGTAATTGCTACCAACATTGCGGAGACTAGCATTACCATAGATGATGTCGTTTATGTG
ATAGATGGAGGAAAAATAAAAGAGACGCATTTTGATACTCAGAACAATATCAGTACAATGTCCGCTGAGT
GGGTTAGTAAAGCTAATGCCAAACAGAGAAAAGGTCGAGCTGGAAGAGTTCAACCTGGTCATTGCTATCA
TCTGTATAATGGTCTTAGAGCAAGTCTTCTAGATGACTATCAACTGCCAGAAATTTTGAGAACTCCTTTG
GAAGAACTTTGTTTACAAATAAAGATTTTAAGGCTAGGTGGAATTGCTTATTTTCTGAGTAGATTAATGG
ACCCACCATCAAATGAGGCAGTGTTACTCTCCATAAGACACCTGATGGAGCTGAACGCTTTGGATAAACA
AGAAGAATTGACACCTCTTGGAGTCCACTTGGCACGATTACCCGTTGAGCCACATATTGGAAAAATGATT
CTTTTTGGAGCACTGTTCTGCTGCTTAGACCCAGTACTCACTATTGCTGCTAGTCTCAGTTTCAAAGATC
CATTTGTCATTCCACTGGGAAAAGAAAAGATTGCAGATGCAAGAAGAAAGGAATTGGCAAAGGATACTAG
AAGTGATCACTTAACAGTTGTGAATGCGTTTGAGGGCTGGGAAGAGGCTAGGCGACGTGGTTTCAGATAC
GAAAAGGACTATTGCTGGGAATATTTTCTGTCTTCAAACACACTGCAGATGCTGCATAACATGAAAGGAC
AGTTTGCTGAGCATCTTCTTGGAGCTGGATTTGTAAGCAGTAGAAATCCTAAAGATCCAGAATCTAATAT
AAATTCAGATAATGAGAAGATAATTAAAGCTGTCATCTGTGCTGGTTTATATCCCAAAGTTGCTAAAATT
CGACTAAATTTGGGTAAAAAAAGAAAAATGGTAAAAGTTTACACAAAAACCGATGGCCTGGTTGCTGTTC
ATCCTAAATCTGTTAATGTGGAGCAAACAGACTTTCACTACAACTGGCTTATCTATCACCTAAAGATGAG
AACAAGCAGTATATACTTGTATGACTGCACAGAGGTTTCCCCATACTGTCTCTTGTTTTTTGGAGGTGAC
ATTTCCATCCAGAAGGATAACGATCAGGAAACTATTGCTGTAGATGAGTGGATTGTATTTCAGTCTCCAG
CAAGAATTGCCCATCTTGTTAAGGAATTAAGAAAGGAACTAGATATTCTTCTGCAAGAGAAGATTGAAAG
TCCTCATCCTGTAGACTGGAATGACACTAAATCCAGAGACTGTGCAGTACTGTCAGCTATTATAGACTTG
ATCAAAACACAGGAAAAGGCAACTCCCAGGAACTTTCCGCCACGATTCCAGGATGGATATTACAGCTGAG
GATCCACTAGTCCAGTGTGGTGGAATTCTGCAGATATCCAGCACAGTGGCGGCCGCTCGAGTCTAGAGGG
CCCGTTTAAACCCGCTGATCAGCCTCGACTGTGCCTTCTAGTTGCCAGCCATCTGTTGTTTGCCCCTCCC
CCGTGCCTTCCTTGACCCTGGAAGGTGCCACTCCCACTGTCCTTTCCTAATAAAATGAGGAAATTGCATC
GCATTGTCTGAGTAGGTGTCATTCTATTCTGGGGGGTGGGGTGGGGCAGGACAGCAAGGGGGAGGATTGG
GAAGACAATAGCAGGCATGCTGGGGATGCGGTGGGCTCTATGGCTTCTGAGGCGGAAAGAACCAGCTGGG
GCTCTAGGGGGTATCCCC
[124 nt withheld, positions 4639-4762]
C
[91 nt withheld, positions 4764-4854]
A
[49 nt withheld, positions 4856-4904]
CCTTTGACGTTGGAGTCCACGTTCTTT
[37 nt withheld, positions 4932-4968]
ACCCTATCTCGGTCTATTCTTTTGATTTATAAGGGATTTTGCCGATTTCGGCCTATTGGTTAAAAAATGA
GCTGATTTAACAAAAATTTAACGCGAATTAATTCTGTGGAATGTGTGTCAGTTAGGGTGTGGAAAGTCCC
CAGGCTCCCCAGCAGGCAGAAGTATGCAAAGCATGCATCTCAATTAGTCAGCAACCAGGTGTGGAAAGTC
CCCAGGCTCCCCAGCAGGCAGAAGTATGCAAAGCATGCATCTCAATTAGTCAGCAACCATAGTCCCGCCC
CTAACTCCGCCCATCCCGCCCCTAACTCCGCCCAGTTCCGCCCATTCTCCGCCCCATGGCTGACTAATTT
TTTTTATTTATGCAGAGGCCGAGGCCGCCTCTGCCTCTGAGCTATTCCAGAAGTAGTGAGGAGGCTTTTT
TGGAGGCCTAGGCTTTTGCAAAAAGCTCCCGGGAGCTTGTATATCCATTTTCGGATCTGATCAAGAGACA
GGATGAGGATCGTTTCGCATGATTGAACAAGATGGATTGCACGCAGGTTCTCCGGCCGCTTGGGTGGAGA
GGCTATTCGGCTATGACTGGGCACAACAGACAATCGGCTGCTCTGATGCCGCCGTGTTCCGGCTGTCAGC
GCAGGGGCGCCCGGTTCTTTTTGTCAAGACCGACCTGTCCGGTGCCCTGAATGAACTGCAGGACGAGGCA
GCGCGGCTATCGTGGCTGGCCACGACGGGCGTTCCTTGCGCAGCTGTGCTCGACGTTGTCACTGAAGCGG
GAAGGGACTGGCTGCTATTGGGCGAAGTGCCGGGGCAGGATCTCCTGTCATCTCACCTTGCTCCTGCCGA
GAAAGTATCCATCATGGCTGATGCAATGCGGCGGCTGCATACGCTTGATCCGGCTACCTGCCCATTCGAC
CACCAAGCGAAACATCGCATCGAGCGAGCACGTACTCGGATGGAAGCCGGTCTTGTCGATCAGGATGATC
TGGACGAAGAGCATCAGGGGCTCGCGCCAGCCGAACTGTTCGCCAGGCTCAAGGCGCGCATGCCCGACGG
CGAGGATCTCGTCGTGACCCATGGCGATGCCTGCTTGCCGAATATCATGGTGGAAAATGGCCGCTTTTCT
GGATTCATCGACTGTGGCCGGCTGGGTGTGGCGGACCGCTATCAGGACATAGCGTTGGCTACCCGTGATA
TTGCTGAAGAGCTTGGCGGCGAATGGGCTGACCGCTTCCTCGTGCTTTACGGTATCGCCGCTCCCGATTC
GCAGCGCATCGCCTTCTATCGCCTTCTTGACGAGTTCTTCTGAGCGGGACTCTGGGGTTCGAAATGACCG
ACCAAGCGACGCCCAACCTGCCATCACGAGATTTCGATTCCACCGCCGCCTTCTATGAAAGGTTGGGCTT
CGGAATCGTTTTCCGGGACGCCGGCTGGATGATCCTCCAGCGCGGGGATCTCATGCTGGAGTTCTTCGCC
CACCCCAACTTGTTTATTGCAGCTTATAATGGTTACAAATAAAGCAATAGCATCACAAATTTCACAAATA
AAGCATTTTTTTCACTGCATTCTAGTTGTGGTTTGTCCAAACTCATCAATGTATCTTATCATGTCTGTAT
ACCGTCGACCTCTAGCTAGAGCTTGGCGTAATCATGGTCATAGCTGTTTCCTGTGTGAAATTGTTATCCG
CTCACAATTCCACACAACATACGAGCCGGAAGCATAAAGTGTAAAGCCTGGGGTGCCTAATGAGTGAGCT
AACTCACATTAATTGCGTTGCGCTCACTGCCCGCTTTCCAGTCGGGAAACCTGTCGTGCCAGCTGCATTA
ATGAATCGGCCAACGCGCGGGGAGAGGCGGTTTGCGTATTGGGCGCTCTTCCGCTTCCTCGCTCACTGAC
TCGCTGCGCTCGGTCGTTCGGCTGCGGCGAGCGGTATCAGCTCACTCAAAGGCGGTAATACGGTTATCCA
CAGAATCAGGGGATAACGCAGGAAAGAACATGTGAGCAAAAGGCCAGCAAAAGGCCAGGAACCGTAAAAA
GGCCGCGTTGCTGGCGTTTTTCCATAGGCTCCGCCCCCCTGACGAGCATCACAAAAATCGACGCTCAAGT
CAGAGGTGGCGAAACCCGACAGGACTATAAAGATACCAGGCGTTTCCCCCTGGAAGCTCCCTCGTGCGCT
CTCCTGTTCCGACCCTGCCGCTTACCGGATACCTGTCCGCCTTTCTCCCTTCGGGAAGCGTGGCGCTTTC
TCATAGCTCACGCTGTAGGTATCTCAGTTCGGTGTAGGTCGTTCGCTCCAAGCTGGGCTGTGTGCACGAA
CCCCCCGTTCAGCCCGACCGCTGCGCCTTATCCGGTAACTATCGTCTTGAGTCCAACCCGGTAAGACACG
ACTTATCGCCACTGGCAGCAGCCACTGGTAACAGGATTAGCAGAGCGAGGTATGTAGGCGGTGCTACAGA
GTTCTTGAAGTGGTGGCCTAACTACGGCTACACTAGAAGAACAGTATTTGGTATCTGCGCTCTGCTGAAG
CCAGTTACCTTCGGAAAAAGAGTTGGTAGCTCTTGATCCGGCAAACAAACCACCGCTGGTAGCGGTGGTT
TTTTTGTTTGCAAGCAGCAGATTACGCGCAGAAAAAAAGGATCTCAAGAAGATCCTTTGATCTTTTCTAC
GGGGTCTGACGCTCAGTGGAACGAAAACTCACGTTAAGGGATTTTGGTCATGAGATTATCAAAAAGGATC
TTCACCTAGATCCTTTTAAATTAAAAATGAAGTTTTAAATCAATCTAAAGTATATATGAGTAAACTTGGT
CTGACAGTTACCAATGCTTAATCAGTGAGGCACCTATCTCAGCGATCTGTCTATTTCGTTCATCCATAGT
TGCCTGACTCCCCGTCGTGTAGATAACTACGATACGGGAGGGCTTACCATCTGGCCCCAGTGCTGCAATG
ATACCGCGAGACCCACGCTCACCGGCTCCAGATTTATCAGCAATAAACCAGCCAGCCGGAAGGGCCGAGC
GCAGAAGTGGTCCTGCAACTTTATCCGCCTCCATCCAGTCTATTAATTGTTGCCGGGAAGCTAGAGTAAG
TAGTTCGCCAGTTAATAGTTTGCGCAACGTTGTTGCCATTGCTACAGGCATCGTGGTGTCACGCTCGTCG
TTTGGTATGGCTTCATTCAGCTCCGGTTCCCAACGATCAAGGCGAGTTACATGATCCCCCATGTTGTGCA
AAAAAGCGGTTAGCTCCTTCGGTCCTCCGATCGTTGTCAGAAGTAAGTTGGCCGCAGTGTTATCACTCAT
GGTTATGGCAGCACTGCATAATTCTCTTACTGTCATGCCATCCGTAAGATGCTTTTCTGTGACTGGTGAG
TACTCAACCAAGTCATTCTGAGAATAGTGTATGCGGCGACCGAGTTGCTCTTGCCCGGCGTCAATACGGG
ATAATACCGCGCCACATAGCAGAACTTTAAAAGTGCTCATCATTGGAAAACGTTCTTCGGGGCGAAAACT
CTCAAGGATCTTACCGCTGTTGAGATCCAGTTCGATGTAACCCACTCGTGCACCCAACTGATCTTCAGCA
TCTTTTACTTTCACCAGCGTTTCTGGGTGAGCAAAAACAGGAAGGCAAAATGCCGCAAAAAAGGGAATAA
GGGCGACACGGAAATGTTGAATACTCATACTCTTCCTTTTTCAATATTATTGAAGCATTTATCAGGGTTA
TTGTCTCATGAGCGGATACATATTTGAATGTATTTAGAAAAATAAACAAATAGGGGTTCCGCGCACATTT
CCCCGAAAAGTGCCACCTGACGTCGACGGATCGGGAGATCTCCCGATCCCCTATGGTGCACTCTCAGTAC
AATCTGCTCTGATGCCGCATAGTTAAGCCAGTATCTGCTCCCTGCTTGTGTGTTGGAGGTCGCTGAGTAG
TGCGCGAGCAAAATTTAAGCTACAACAAGGCAAGGCTTGACCGACAATTGCATGAAGAATCTGCTTAGGG
TTAGGCGTTTTGCGCTGCTTCGCGATGTACGGGCCAGATATACGCGTT
