>Addgene plasmid #53547 | pcDNA3.1 TAP DHX36 | addgene partial sequence | sequence record 86397 | CMV-F 5'-CGCAAATGGGCGGTAGGCGTG-3'
CTATATAAGCAGAGCTCTCTGGCTAACTAGAGAACCCACTGCTTACTGGCTTATCGAAATTAATACGACT
CACTATAGGGAGACCCAAGCTGGCTAGAGCTGCCACCATGAAAACCGCGGCTCTTGCGCAACACGATGAA
GCCGTGGACAACAAATTCAACAAAGAACAACAAAACGCGTTCTATGAGATCTTACATTTACCTAACTTAA
ACGAAGAACAACGAAACGCCTTCATCCAAAGTTTAAAAGATGACCCAAGCCAAAGCGCTAACCTTTTAGC
AGAAGCTAAAAAGCTAAATGATGCTCAGGCGCCGAAAGTAGACAACAAATTCAACAAAGAACAACAAAAC
GCGTTCTATGAGATCTTACATTTACCTAACTTAAACGAAGAACAACGAAACGCCTTCATCCAAAGTTTAA
AAGATGACCCAAGCCAAAGCGCTAACCTTTTAGCAGAAGCTAAAAAGCTAAATGGTGCTCAGGCGCCGAA
AGTAGACGCGAATTCCGCGGGGAAGTCAACCGATTATGATATTCCAACTACTGCTAGCGAGAATTTGTAT
TTTCAGGGTTCCATGGAAAAGAGAAGATGGAAAAAGAATTTCATAGCCGTCTCAGCAGCCAACCGCTTTA
AGAAAATCTCATCCTCCGGGGCACTTGGAGCAGGTGCTAAGCTTATGAGTTATGACTACCATCAGAACTG
GGGCCGTGATGGGGGTCCCCGCAGCTCCGGTGGGGGCTATGGAGGGGGGCCAGCAGGGGGTCATGGAGGT
AACCGAGGCTCCGGAGGAGGCGGCGGCGGCGGAGGGGGTGGTCGAGGCGGCAGGGGCCGGCATCCCGGGC
ACCTGAAAGGCCGCGAAATCGGCATGTGGTACGCGAAAAAACAGGGGCAGAAGAACAAGGAAGCGGAGAG
GCAAGAGAGAGCTGTAGTACACATGGATGAACGACGAGAAGAACAAATTGTACAGTTACTGAATTCTGTT
CAAGCGAAGAATGATAAAGAGTCAGAAGCACAGATATCCTGGTTTGCTCCTGAGGATCATGGATACGGTA
CTGAAGTTTCTACTAA
