>Addgene plasmid #53547 | pcDNA3.1 TAP DHX36 | addgene partial sequence | sequence record 86399 | BGH-rev 5'-TAGAAGGCACAGTCGAGG-3'
GGTTTAAACGGGCCCTCTAGACTCGAGCGGCCGCCACTGTGCTGGATATCTGCAGAATTCCACCACACTG
GACTAGTGGATCCTCAGCTGTAATATCCATCCTGGAATCGTGGCGGAAAGTTCCTGGGAGTTGCCTTTTC
CTGTGTTTTGATCAAGTCTATAATAGCTGACAGTACTGCACAGTCTCTGGATTTAGTGTCATTCCAGTCT
ACAGGATGAGGACTTTCAATCTTCTCTTGCAGAAGAATATCTAGTTCCTTTCTTAATTCCTTAACAAGAT
GGGCAATTCTTGCTGGAGACTGAAATACAATCCACTCATCTACAGCAATAGTTTCCTGATCGTTATCCTT
CTGGATGGAAATGTCACCTCCAAAAAACAAGAGACAGTATGGGGAAACCTCTGTGCAGTCATACAAGTAT
ATACTGCTTGTTCTCATCTTTAGGTGATAGATAAGCCAGTTGTAGTGAAAGTCTGTTTGCTCCACATTAA
CAGATTTAGGATGAACAGCAACCAGGCCATCGGTTTTTGTGTAAACTTTTACCATTTTTCTTTTTTTACC
CAAATTTAGTCGAATTTTAGCAACTTTGGGATATAAACCAGCACAGATGACAGCTTTAATTATCTTCTCA
TTATCTGAATTTATATTAGATTCTGGATCTTTAGGATTTCTACTGCTTACAAATCCAGCTCCAAGAAGAT
GCTCAGCAAACTGTCCTTTCATGTTATGCAGCATCTGCAGTGTGTTTGAAGACAGAAAATATTCCCAGCA
ATAGTCCTTTTCGTATCTGAAACCACGTCGCCTAGCCTCTTCCCAGCCCTCAAACGCATTCACAACTGTT
AAGTGATCACTTCTAGTATCCTTTGCCAATTCCTTTCTTCTTGCATCTGCAAT
